Addgene plasmid #179620: HULAa30F3
Purpose: Expresses heliorhodopsin gene in E.coli cells
Depositing lab: Oded Beja. Depositing organization: Technion - Israel Institute of Technology. Publication: Diverse heliorhodopsins detected via functional metagenomics in freshwater Actinobacteria, Chloroflexi and Archaea. Chazan A, Rozenberg A, Mannen K, Nagata T, Tahan R, Yaish S, Larom S, Inoue K, Beja O, Pushkarev A. Environ Microbiol. 2022 Jan;24(1):110-121. doi: 10.1111/1462-2920.15890. Epub 2022 Jan 4. PubMed 34984789.
Backbone
  Vector backbone: pBAD
  Backbone manufacturer: Invitrogen
  Vector type: Bacterial Expression
Growth in bacteria
  Bacterial resistance: Ampicillin, 100 μg/mL
  Growth temperature: 37°C
  Growth strain: DH5alpha
  Copy number: Low Copy
Gene/Insert
  Gene/Insert name: HULAa30F3
  Species: Chloroflexi
  Promoter: araBAD
  Tag / fusion protein: 6xHis (N terminal on insert)
  Cloning method: Restriction Enzyme; 5′ cloning site NcoI (not destroyed); 3′ cloning site PmeI (MssI) (not destroyed)
  Sequencing primers: 5′ pBAD-Fw 5-ATGCCATAGCATTTTTATCCA-3; 3′ pBAD-Rv 5-GATTTAATCTGTATCAGG-3
Terms and licenses: Academic/Nonprofit Terms; Industry Terms: Not Available to Industry
Depositor comments: Please visit https://doi.org/10.1101/2021.02.16.431466 for bioRxiv preprint.
How to cite: HULAa30F3 was a gift from Oded Beja (Addgene plasmid # 179620 ; http://n2t.net/addgene:179620 ; RRID:Addgene_179620)
