[The description below was written by a language model from this plasmid's Addgene catalogue record and pLannotate feature annotations shown in this document.]
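Description:
HULAa30F3 is a bacterial expression plasmid built on the Invitrogen pBAD backbone for arabinose-inducible production of a heliorhodopsin in E. coli. The insert, also called HULAa30F3, is attributed to Chloroflexi and was cloned between NcoI and PmeI sites, both of which remain intact. The record lists a 6xHis tag at the N terminus of the insert. The heliorhodopsin coding sequence and the tag are not themselves annotated in the feature table of the 4,783 nt sequence. They presumably occupy the unannotated stretch between the ribosome binding site and the downstream terminator region.

Expression is driven by the araBAD promoter, followed by an efficient ribosome binding site from bacteriophage T7 gene 10. The divergently transcribed araC gene encodes the L-arabinose regulatory protein, which keeps the promoter repressed without arabinose and activates it when the sugar is added, giving tight, titratable control that is useful for membrane proteins such as rhodopsins. Transcription ends at the E. coli rrnB T1 and T2 terminators, which are preceded by a 5S rRNA segment carried over from the rrnB operon. The plasmid replicates from a ColE1/pMB1-family origin and also carries the pBR322 bom region and a small rop fragment. The catalogue describes it as low copy, although the automated annotation gives a generic high-copy label for this origin class. Selection is by ampicillin resistance from β-lactamase expressed from its own promoter.

The associated work concerns heliorhodopsins found by functional metagenomic screening of freshwater microbes. The plasmid therefore serves for heterologous expression of this protein, and the His tag would allow affinity purification.
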