Features (pLannotate 1.2.2; 11 found; start..end, strand, type, name):
      1..285     +  promoter       araBAD promoter: araBAD; promoter of the L-arabinose operon of E. coli; the araC regulatory gene is transcribed in the opposite direction (Guzman et al., 1995)
    312..334     +  RBS            RBS: efficient ribosome binding site from bacteriophage T7 gene 10 (Olins and Rangwala, 1989)
   1235..1350    +  ncRNA          5S rRNA: Accession: RF00001 - 5S ribosomal RNA
   1354..1440    +  terminator     rrnB T1 terminator: Escherichia coli rrnB; transcription terminator T1 from the E. coli rrnB gene
   1532..1559    +  terminator     rrnB T2 terminator: transcription terminator T2 from the E. coli rrnB gene
   1578..1669    +  promoter       AmpR promoter: bla
   1670..2530    +  CDS            AmpR: β-lactamase; bla; confers resistance to ampicillin, carbenicillin, and related antibiotics
   2701..3289    +  rep_origin     ori: high-copy-number ColE1/pMB1/pBR322/pUC origin of replication
   3475..3615    -  misc_feature   bom: basis of mobility region from pBR322
   3717..3757    -  CDS            rop (fragment): Rop protein, which maintains plasmids at low copy number; rop
   3879..4757    -  CDS            araC: L-arabinose regulatory protein; araC
>Addgene plasmid #179620 | HULAa30F3 | addgene full sequence | sequence record 352860 | Addgene NGS Result
AAGAAACCAATTGTCCATATTGCATCAGACATTGCCGTCACTGCGTCTTTTACTGGCTCTTCTCGCTAAC
CAAACCGGTAACCCCGCTTATTAAAAGCATTCTGTAACAAAGCGGGACCAAAGCCATGACAAAAACGCGT
AACAAAAGTGTCTATAATCACGGCAGAAAAGTCCACATTGATTATTTGCACGGCGTCACACTTTGCTATG
CCATAGCATTTTTATCCATAAGATTAGCGGATCCTACCTGACGCTTTTTATCGCAACTCTCTACTGTTTC
TCCATACCCGTTTTTTTGGGCTAGAAATAATTTTGTTTAACTTTAAGAAGGAGATATACATACCCATGGG
TCATCATCACCATCACCACGCTACTGATTCCGCGACGGAAAAGAAACTCAAGGGGCTCCGGACCTGGAAC
ATTGTGGTGGGCCTGATACTGGCGGTGCAGGCGGTGCTGATTGCCGTGCTGACCAACAGCTTCGCGCTGC
CGGTGACCGCGACGTTTATGGAGGGGCCGCCGGGGACCGCGCCGGCGCTGCAGCATCTGTTTAATATCCA
GACGGGGTGGGGCGTGTTCATCTTCATGGCGATATCCGCCGGCGCGCTGCTGCTGATTGCCTCCCCGATG
GTTTTCTCCTGGTACAAGCGCAATCTGCTGGAAAGCCGGAACTACGGGCGCTGGATTGAGTATTTCTTCA
GTTCCTCCGTCATGATCGTTCTGATATCCCAAATCTGCGGCATCAGCGATATTGCCGCGCTACTGGCGAT
ATTCGGCATCAACGCGTCCATGATACTCTTCGGCGCATTGCAGGAGAAGTATGAGAAGCCGGGCAAGCCG
AACCTGCTTTCGTTCTGGTTTGGCAGCTTCGCGGGGATAATTCCCTGGATTGCCGTTTTAATCTACGTGG
TATCCCCCGGCGTGGCGGCGGCGCCGCCCGCGTTTGTGTACGGAATTGTAGTGGCGCTGTTCGTGTTCTT
CAACTGCTTTGCGGTGAACATGATTCTCCAGTACAAGCAGATAGGGCCGTGGAAAGACTACCTGTTCGGC
GAGAAGGTCTATATAATACTGAGCCTGACCGCGAAATCCCTGCTGGCATGGATGGTTTTCGCGAACGTAC
TGGTCCTGTAAGTTTAAACGGTCTCCAGCTTGGCTGTTTTGGCGGATGAGAGAAGATTTTCAGCCTGATA
CAGATTAAATCAGAACGCAGAAGCGGTCTGATAAAACAGAATTTGCCTGGCGGCAGTAGCGCGGTGGTCC
CACCTGACCCCATGCCGAACTCAGAAGTGAAACGCCGTAGCGCCGATGGTAGTGTGGGGTCTCCCCATGC
GAGAGTAGGGAACTGCCAGGCATCAAATAAAACGAAAGGCTCAGTCGAAAGACTGGGCCTTTCGTTTTAT
CTGTTGTTTGTCGGTGAACGCTCTCCTGAGTAGGACAAATCCGCCGGGAGCGGATTTGAACGTTGCGAAG
CAACGGCCCGGAGGGTGGCGGGCAGGACGCCCGCCATAAACTGCCAGGCATCAAATTAAGCAGAAGGCCA
TCCTGACGGATGGCCTTTTTGCGTTTCTACAAACTCTTTTGTTTATTTTTCTAAATACATTCAAATATGT
ATCCGCTCATGAGACAATAACCCTGATAAATGCTTCAATAATATTGAAAAAGGAAGAGTATGAGTATTCA
ACATTTCCGTGTCGCCCTTATTCCCTTTTTTGCGGCATTTTGCCTTCCTGTTTTTGCTCACCCAGAAACG
CTGGTGAAAGTAAAAGATGCTGAAGATCAGTTGGGTGCACGAGTGGGTTACATCGAACTGGATCTCAACA
GCGGTAAGATCCTTGAGAGTTTTCGCCCCGAAGAACGTTTTCCAATGATGAGCACTTTTAAAGTTCTGCT
ATGTGGCGCGGTATTATCCCGTGTTGACGCCGGGCAAGAGCAACTCGGTCGCCGCATACACTATTCTCAG
AATGACTTGGTTGAGTACTCACCAGTCACAGAAAAGCATCTTACGGATGGCATGACAGTAAGAGAATTAT
GCAGTGCTGCCATAACCATGAGTGATAACACTGCGGCCAACTTACTTCTGACAACGATCGGAGGACCGAA
GGAGCTAACCGCTTTTTTGCACAACATGGGGGATCATGTAACTCGCCTTGATCGTTGGGAACCGGAGCTG
AATGAAGCCATACCAAACGACGAGCGTGACACCACGATGCCTGTAGCAATGGCAACAACGTTGCGCAAAC
TATTAACTGGCGAACTACTTACTCTAGCTTCCCGGCAACAATTAATAGACTGGATGGAGGCGGATAAAGT
TGCAGGACCACTTCTGCGCTCGGCCCTTCCGGCTGGCTGGTTTATTGCTGATAAATCTGGAGCCGGTGAG
CGTGGGTCTCGCGGTATCATTGCAGCACTGGGGCCAGATGGTAAGCCCTCCCGTATCGTAGTTATCTACA
CGACGGGGAGTCAGGCAACTATGGATGAACGAAATAGACAGATCGCTGAGATAGGTGCCTCACTGATTAA
GCATTGGTAACTGTCAGACCAAGTTTACTCATATATACTTTAGATTGATTTAAAACTTCATTTTTAATTT
AAAAGGATCTAGGTGAAGATCCTTTTTGATAATCTCATGACCAAAATCCCTTAACGTGAGTTTTCGTTCC
ACTGAGCGTCAGACCCCGTAGAAAAGATCAAAGGATCTTCTTGAGATCCTTTTTTTCTGCGCGTAATCTG
CTGCTTGCAAACAAAAAAACCACCGCTACCAGCGGTGGTTTGTTTGCCGGATCAAGAGCTACCAACTCTT
TTTCCGAAGGTAACTGGCTTCAGCAGAGCGCAGATACCAAATACTGTCCTTCTAGTGTAGCCGTAGTTAG
GCCACCACTTCAAGAACTCTGTAGCACCGCCTACATACCTCGCTCTGCTAATCCTGTTACCAGTGGCTGC
TGCCAGTGGCGATAAGTCGTGTCTTACCGGGTTGGACTCAAGACGATAGTTACCGGATAAGGCGCAGCGG
TCGGGCTGAACGGGGGGTTCGTGCACACAGCCCAGCTTGGAGCGAACGACCTACACCGAACTGAGATACC
TACAGCGTGAGCTATGAGAAAGCGCCACGCTTCCCGAAGGGAGAAAGGCGGACAGGTATCCGGTAAGCGG
CAGGGTCGGAACAGGAGAGCGCACGAGGGAGCTTCCAGGGGGAAACGCCTGGTATCTTTATAGTCCTGTC
GGGTTTCGCCACCTCTGACTTGAGCGTCGATTTTTGTGATGCTCGTCAGGGGGGCGGAGCCTATGGAAAA
ACGCCAGCAACGCGGCCTTTTTACGGTTCCTGGCCTTTTGCTGGCCTTTTGCTCACATGTTCTTTCCTGC
GTTATCCCCTGATTCTGTGGATAACCGTATTACCGCCTTTGAGTGAGCTGATACCGCTCGCCGCAGCCGA
ACGACCGAGCGCAGCGAGTCAGTGAGCGAGGAAGCGGAAGAGCGCCTGATGCGGTATTTTCTCCTTACGC
ATCTGTGCGGTATTTCACACCGCATATGGTGCACTCTCAGTACAATCTGCTCTGATGCCGCATAGTTAAG
CCAGTATACACTCCGCTATCGCTACGTGACTGGGTCATGGCTGCGCCCCGACACCCGCCAACACCCGCTG
ACGCGCCCTGACGGGCTTGTCTGCTCCCGGCATCCGCTTACAGACAAGCTGTGACCGTCTCCGGGAGCTG
CATGTGTCAGAGGTTTTCACCGTCATCACCGAAACGCGCGAGGCAGCAGATCAATTCGCGCGCGAAGGCG
AAGCGGCATGCATAATGTGCCTGTCAAATGGACGAAGCAGGGATTCTGCAAACCCTATGCTACTCCGTCA
AGCCGTCAATTGTCTGATTCGTTACCAATTATGACAACTTGACGGCTACATCATTCACTTTTTCTTCACA
ACCGGCACGGAACTCGCTCGGGCTGGCCCCGGTGCATTTTTTAAATACCCGCGAGAAATAGAGTTGATCG
TCAAAACCAACATTGCGACCGACGGTGGCGATAGGCATCCGGGTGGTGCTCAAAAGCAGCTTCGCCTGGC
TGATACGTTGGTCCTCGCGCCAGCTTAAGACGCTAATCCCTAACTGCTGGCGGAAAAGATGTGACAGACG
CGACGGCGACAAGCAAACATGCTGTGCGACGCTGGCGATATCAAAATTGCTGTCTGCCAGGTGATCGCTG
ATGTACTGACAAGCCTCGCGTACCCGATTATCCATCGGTGGATGGAGCGACTCGTTAATCGCTTCCATGC
GCCGCAGTAACAATTGCTCAAGCAGATTTATCGCCAGCAGCTCCGAATAGCGCCCTTCCCCTTGCCCGGC
GTTAATGATTTGCCCAAACAGGTCGCTGAAATGCGGCTGGTGCGCTTCATCCGGGCGAAAGAACCCCGTA
TTGGCAAATATTGACGGCCAGTTAAGCCATTCATGCCAGTAGGCGCGCGGACGAAAGTAAACCCACTGGT
GATACCATTCGCGAGCCTCCGGATGACGACCGTAGTGATGAATCTCTCCTGGCGGGAACAGCAAAATATC
ACCCGGTCGGCAAACAAATTCTCGTCCCTGATTTTTCACCACCCCCTGACCGCGAATGGTGAGATTGAGA
ATATAACCTTTCATTCCCAGCGGTCGGTCGATAAAAAAATCGAGATAACCGTTGGCCTCAATCGGCGTTA
AACCCGCCACCAGATGGGCATTAAACGAGTATCCCGGCAGCAGGGGATCATTTTGCGCTTCAGCCATACT
TTTCATACTCCCGCCATTCAGAG
